>Addgene plasmid #55937 | mStrawberry-Cx43-7 | addgene full sequence | sequence record 446220 | Addgene NGS Result
CGTTACATAACTTACGGTAAATGGCCCGCCTGGCTGACCGCCCAACGACCCCCGCCCATTGACGTCAATA
ATGACGTATGTTCCCATAGTAACGCCAATAGGGACTTTCCATTGACGTCAATGGGTGGAGTATTTACGGT
AAACTGCCCACTTGGCAGTACATCAAGTGTATCATATGCCAAGTACGCCCCCTATTGACGTCAATGACGG
TAAATGGCCCGCCTGGCATTATGCCCAGTACATGACCTTATGGGACTTTCCTACTTGGCAGTACATCTAC
GTATTAGTCATCGCTATTACCATGGTGATGCGGTTTTGGCAGTACATCAATGGGCGTGGATAGCGGTTTG
ACTCACGGGGATTTCCAAGTCTCCACCCCATTGACGTCAATGGGAGTTTGTTTTGGCACCAAAATCAACG
GGACTTTCCAAAATGTCGTAACAACTCCGCCCCATTGACGCAAATGGGCGGTAGGCGTGTACGGTGGGAG
GTCTATATAAGCAGAGCTGGTTTAGTGAACCGTCAGATCCGCTAGCGCTACCGGACTCAGATCTCGAGCT
CAAGCTTCGAATTCGGCAGCACTTTTCTTTCATTGGGGGGAAGGCGTGAGGAAAGTACCAAACAGCAGCA
GACTTTTAAACTTTAAACAGACAGGTCTGAGAGCCTGAACTCTCATTTTTCCTTTGACTTCAGCCTCCAA
GGAGTTCCACCAACTTTGGCGCGCCGGCTTCACTTTCATTAAGTGAAAGAGAGGTGCCCAGACATGGGTG
ACTGGAGTGCCTTGGGGAAGCTTCTGGACAAGGTCCAAGCCTACTCCACCGCTGGAGGGAAGGTGTGGCT
GTCAGTGCTCTTCATATTCAGAATCCTGCTCCTGGGGACAGCTGTTGAGTCAGCTTGGGGTGATGAACAG
TCTGCCTTTCGCTGTAACACTCAACAACCTGGCTGCGAAAACGTCTGCTATGACAAGTCCTTCCCCATCT
CTCACGTGCGCTTCTGGGTCCTTCAGATCATATTCGTGTCTGTGCCCACACTCCTGTACTTGGCCCATGT
GTTCTATGTGATGAGGAAGGAAGAGAAGCTAAACAAGAAAGAAGAGGAGCTCAAAGTGGCCCAGACTGAC
GGGGTCAACGTGGAGATGCACCTGAAGCAGATTGAAATCAAGAAGTTCAAGTACGGGATTGAAGAGCACG
GCAAGGTGAAAATGAGGGGCGGCTTGCTGAGAACCTACATCATCAGCATCCTCTTCAAGTCTGTCTTCGA
GGTGGCCTTCCTGCTCATCCAGTGGTACATCTATGGGTTCAGCTTGAGCGCGGTCTACACCTGCAAGAGA
GATCCCTGCCCCCACCAGGTAGACTGCTTCCTCTCACGTCCCACGGAGAAAACCATCTTCATCATCTTCA
TGCTGGTGGTGTCCTTGGTGTCTCTCGCTTTGAACATCATTGAGCTCTTCTACGTCTTCTTCAAGGGCGT
TAAGGATCGCGTGAAGGGAAGAAGCGATCCTTACCACGCCACCACTGGCCCACTGAGCCCATCAAAAGAC
TGCGGATCTCCAAAATACGCCTACTTCAATGGCTGCTCCTCACCAACGGCTCCACTCTCGCCTATGTCTC
CTCCTGGGTACAAGCTGGTTACTGGTGACAGAAACAATTCCTCGTGCCGCAATTACAACAAGCAAGCTAG
CGAGCAAAACTGGGCGAACTACAGCGCAGAGCAAAATCGCATGGGGCAGGCCGGAAGCACCATCTCCAAC
TCGCACGCCCAGCCGTTCGATTTCCCCGACGACAACCAGAATGCCAAAAAAGTTGCTGCTGGACATGAAC
TCCAGCCATTAGCCATCGTGGACCAACGACCTTCCAGCAGAGCCAGCAGCCGCGCCAGCAGCAGGCCTCG
GCCTGATGACCTGGAGATTGCGGATCCACCGGTGGCTACCATGGTGAGCAAGGGCGAGGAGAATAACATG
GCCATCATCAAGGAGTTCATGCGCTTCAAGGTGCGCATGGAGGGCTCCGTGAACGGCCACGAGTTCGAGA
TCGAGGGCGAGGGCGAGGGCCGCCCCTACGAGGGCACCCAGACCGCCAAGCTGAAGGTGACCAAGGGTGG
CCCCCTGCCCTTCGCCTGGGACATCCTAACCCCCAACTTCACCTACGGCTCCAAGGCCTACGTGAAGCAC
CCCGCCGACATCCCCGACTACTTGAAGCTGTCCTTCCCCGAGGGCTTCAAGTGGGAGCGCGTGATGAACT
TCGAGGACGGCGGCGTGGTGACCGTGACCCAGGACTCCTCCCTGCAGGACGGCGAGTTCATCTACAAGGT
GAAGCTGCGCGGCACCAACTTCCCCTCCGACGGCCCCGTAATGCAGAAGAAGACCATGGGCTGGGAGGCC
TCCTCCGAGCGGATGTACCCCGAGGACGGCGCCCTGAAGGGCGAGATCAAGATGAGGCTGAAGCTGAAGG
ACGGCGGCCACTACGACGCTGAGGTCAAGACCACCTACAAGGCCAAGAAGCCCGTGCAGCTGCCCGGCGC
CTACATCGTCGGCATCAAGTTGGACATCACCTCCCACAACGAGGACTACACCATCGTGGAACTGTACGAA
CGCGCCGAGGGCCGCCACTCCACCGGCGGCATGGACGAGCTGTACAAGTAAGCGGCCGCGACTCTAGATC
ATAATCAGCCATACCACATTTGTAGAGGTTTTACTTGCTTTAAAAAACCTCCCACACCTCCCCCTGAACC
TGAAACATAAAATGAATGCAATTGTTGTTGTTAACTTGTTTATTGCAGCTTATAATGGTTACAAATAAAG
CAATAGCATCACAAATTTCACAAATAAAGCATTTTTTTCACTGCATTCTAGTTGTGGTTTGTCCAAACTC
ATCAATGTATCTTAAGGCGTAAATTGTAAGCGTTAATATTTTGTTAAAATTCGCGTTAAATTTTTGTTAA
ATCAGCTCATTTTTTAACCAATAGGCCGAAATCGGCAAAATCCCTTATAAATCAAAAGAATAGACCGAGA
TAGGGT
[37 nt withheld, positions 3017-3053]
AAAGAACGTGGACTCCAACGTCAAAGG
[49 nt withheld, positions 3081-3129]
T
[91 nt withheld, positions 3131-3221]
G
[124 nt withheld, positions 3223-3346]
CAGGTGGCACTTTTCGGGGAAATGTGCGCGGAACCCCTATTTGTTTATTTTTCTAAATACATTCAAATAT
GTATCCGCTCATGAGACAATAACCCTGATAAATGCTTCAATAATATTGAAAAAGGAAGAGTCCTGAGGCG
GAAAGAACCAGCTGTGGAATGTGTGTCAGTTAGGGTGTGGAAAGTCCCCAGGCTCCCCAGCAGGCAGAAG
TATGCAAAGCATGCATCTCAATTAGTCAGCAACCAGGTGTGGAAAGTCCCCAGGCTCCCCAGCAGGCAGA
AGTATGCAAAGCATGCATCTCAATTAGTCAGCAACCATAGTCCCGCCCCTAACTCCGCCCATCCCGCCCC
TAACTCCGCCCAGTTCCGCCCATTCTCCGCCCCATGGCTGACTAATTTTTTTTATTTATGCAGAGGCCGA
GGCCGCCTCGGCCTCTGAGCTATTCCAGAAGTAGTGAGGAGGCTTTTTTGGAGGCCTAGGCTTTTGCAAA
GATCGATCAAGAGACAGGATGAGGATCGTTTCGCATGATTGAACAAGATGGATTGCACGCAGGTTCTCCG
GCCGCTTGGGTGGAGAGGCTATTCGGCTATGACTGGGCACAACAGACAATCGGCTGCTCTGATGCCGCCG
TGTTCCGGCTGTCAGCGCAGGGGCGCCCGGTTCTTTTTGTCAAGACCGACCTGTCCGGTGCCCTGAATGA
ACTGCAAGACGAGGCAGCGCGGCTATCGTGGCTGGCCACGACGGGCGTTCCTTGCGCAGCTGTGCTCGAC
GTTGTCACTGAAGCGGGAAGGGACTGGCTGCTATTGGGCGAAGTGCCGGGGCAGGATCTCCTGTCATCTC
ACCTTGCTCCTGCCGAGAAAGTATCCATCATGGCTGATGCAATGCGGCGGCTGCATACGCTTGATCCGGC
TACCTGCCCATTCGACCACCAAGCGAAACATCGCATCGAGCGAGCACGTACTCGGATGGAAGCCGGTCTT
GTCGATCAGGATGATCTGGACGAAGAGCATCAGGGGCTCGCGCCAGCCGAACTGTTCGCCAGGCTCAAGG
CGAGCATGCCCGACGGCGAGGATCTCGTCGTGACCCATGGCGATGCCTGCTTGCCGAATATCATGGTGGA
AAATGGCCGCTTTTCTGGATTCATCGACTGTGGCCGGCTGGGTGTGGCGGACCGCTATCAGGACATAGCG
TTGGCTACCCGTGATATTGCTGAAGAGCTTGGCGGCGAATGGGCTGACCGCTTCCTCGTGCTTTACGGTA
TCGCCGCTCCCGATTCGCAGCGCATCGCCTTCTATCGCCTTCTTGACGAGTTCTTCTGAGCGGGACTCTG
GGGTTCGAAATGACCGACCAAGCGACGCCCAACCTGCCATCACGAGATTTCGATTCCACCGCCGCCTTCT
ATGAAAGGTTGGGCTTCGGAATCGTTTTCCGGGACGCCGGCTGGATGATCCTCCAGCGCGGGGATCTCAT
GCTGGAGTTCTTCGCCCACCCTAGGGGGAGGCTAACTGAAACACGGAAGGAGACAATACCGGAAGGAACC
CGCGCTATGACGGCAATAAAAAGACAGAATAAAACGCACGGTGTTGGGTCGTTTGTTCATAAACGCGGGG
TTCGGTCCCAGGGCTGGCACTCTGTCGATACCCCACCGAGACCCCATTGGGGCCAATACGCCCGCGTTTC
TTCCTTTTCCCCACCCCACCCCCCAAGTTCGGGTGAAGGCCCAGGGCTCGCAGCCAACGTCGGGGCGGCA
GGCCCTGCCATAGCCTCAGGTTACTCATATATACTTTAGATTGATTTAAAACTTCATTTTTAATTTAAAA
GGATCTAGGTGAAGATCCTTTTTGATAATCTCATGACCAAAATCCCTTAACGTGAGTTTTCGTTCCACTG
AGCGTCAGACCCCGTAGAAAAGATCAAAGGATCTTCTTGAGATCCTTTTTTTCTGCGCGTAATCTGCTGC
TTGCAAACAAAAAAACCACCGCTACCAGCGGTGGTTTGTTTGCCGGATCAAGAGCTACCAACTCTTTTTC
CGAAGGTAACTGGCTTCAGCAGAGCGCAGATACCAAATACTGTTCTTCTAGTGTAGCCGTAGTTAGGCCA
CCACTTCAAGAACTCTGTAGCACCGCCTACATACCTCGCTCTGCTAATCCTGTTACCAGTGGCTGCTGCC
AGTGGCGATAAGTCGTGTCTTACCGGGTTGGACTCAAGACGATAGTTACCGGATAAGGCGCAGCGGTCGG
GCTGAACGGGGGGTTCGTGCACACAGCCCAGCTTGGAGCGAACGACCTACACCGAACTGAGATACCTACA
GCGTGAGCTATGAGAAAGCGCCACGCTTCCCGAAGGGAGAAAGGCGGACAGGTATCCGGTAAGCGGCAGG
GTCGGAACAGGAGAGCGCACGAGGGAGCTTCCAGGGGGAAACGCCTGGTATCTTTATAGTCCTGTCGGGT
TTCGCCACCTCTGACTTGAGCGTCGATTTTTGTGATGCTCGTCAGGGGGGCGGAGCCTATGGAAAAACGC
CAGCAACGCGGCCTTTTTACGGTTCCTGGCCTTTTGCTGGCCTTTTGCTCACATGTTCTTTCCTGCGTTA
TCCCCTGATTCTGTGGATAACCGTATTACCGCCATGCATTAGTTATTAATAGTAATCAATTACGGGGTCA
TTAGTTCATAGCCCATATATGGAGTTCCG
Features (pLannotate 1.2.2; 16 found; start..end, strand, type, name):
      1..304     +  enhancer       CMV enhancer: human cytomegalovirus immediate early enhancer
    305..508     +  promoter       CMV promoter: human cytomegalovirus (CMV) immediate early promoter
    562..765     +  ncRNA          IRES Cx43: Accession: RF00487 - Connexin-43 internal ribosome entry site (IRES)
    764..1909    +  CDS            Gja1: CXA1_RAT - Also known as Cxn-43. Experimental evidence at protein level: Swiss-Prot protein existence level 1. Gap junction protein that acts as a regulator of bladder capacity. A gap junction consists of a cluster of closely packed pairs of transmembrane channels, the connexons, through which materials of low MW diffuse from one cell to a neighboring cell. Negative regulator of bladder functional capacity: acts by enhancing intercellular electrical and chemical transmission, thus sensitizing bladder muscles to cholinergic neural stimuli and causing them to contract (By similarity). May play a
   1931..2638    +  CDS            mStrawberry: mStrawberry is a basic (constitutively fluorescent) red fluorescent protein published in 2004, derived from Discosoma sp.. It is reported to be a somewhat slowly-maturing monomer with low acid sensitivity.
   2657..2740    +  CDS            large T antigen (fragment): large T antigen from SV40 (simian virus 40)
   2763..2884    +  polyA_signal   SV40 poly(A) signal: SV40 polyadenylation signal
   2918..3346    -  rep_origin     f1 ori (sequence partly withheld): f1 bacteriophage origin of replication; arrow indicates direction of (+) strand synthesis
   3373..3477    +  promoter       AmpR promoter: bla
   3479..3836    +  promoter       SV40 promoter: SV40 enhancer and early promoter
   3871..4665    +  CDS            NeoR/KanR: aminoglycoside phosphotransferase from Tn5; aph(3')-II (or nptII); confers resistance to neomycin, kanamycin, and G418 (Geneticin®)
   4686..4838    +  CDS            ble (fragment): BLE_KLEPN - Experimental evidence at protein level: Swiss-Prot protein existence level 1. Binding protein with a strong affinity to the bleomycin family of antibiotics. Binds to CL990; an antimitotic-antibiotic compound. From Klebsiella pneumoniae.
   4897..4944    +  polyA_signal   HSV TK poly(A) signal: herpes simplex virus thymidine kinase polyadenylation signal (Cole and Stacy, 1985)
   5035..5051    -  polyA_signal   bGH poly(A) signal (fragment): bovine growth hormone polyadenylation signal
   5273..5861    +  rep_origin     ori: high-copy-number ColE1/pMB1/pBR322/pUC origin of replication
   5976..6035    +  enhancer       CMV enhancer (fragment): human cytomegalovirus immediate early enhancer
