[The description below was written by a language model from this plasmid's Addgene catalogue record and pLannotate feature annotations shown in this document.]
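Description:
mStrawberry-Cx43-7 is a mammalian expression plasmid that produces rat connexin 43 (Cx43, the Gja1 gene product) fused to the red fluorescent protein mStrawberry, intended as a live-cell marker for gap junctions. The sequenced construct is about 6 kb. Transcription is driven by the human cytomegalovirus immediate early enhancer and promoter. The Cx43 coding sequence lies directly upstream of mStrawberry, separated by a short gap that presumably encodes a linker, so the fluorescent protein sits at the C-terminus of the connexin. The "7" in the name may refer to linker length, but the record does not say so. An SV40 polyadenylation signal terminates the transcript. The annotation also detects a stretch just ahead of the Cx43 start codon that matches the natural connexin-43 5′ leader, described as an internal ribosome entry site. This suggests part of the native untranslated region was carried over with the cDNA.

The backbone has the layout of a standard fluorescent-protein fusion vector. A single NeoR/KanR (Tn5 aminoglycoside phosphotransferase) gene sits behind tandem bacterial (bla-type) and SV40 early promoters and ends in an HSV TK polyadenylation signal. It provides kanamycin resistance in E. coli and G418 selection for stable mammalian lines. A high-copy ColE1/pUC-type origin supports bacterial propagation, and an f1 origin is also present. The small large T antigen, ble and bGH poly(A) fragments flagged in the table are short partial matches, probably backbone remnants rather than functional elements.

The fusion has recorded excitation and emission maxima of 574 and 596 nm. It is typically used in fluorescence microscopy to follow connexin trafficking, gap junction plaque assembly and localization at cell–cell contacts.
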