Addgene plasmid #55937: mStrawberry-Cx43-7
Purpose: Localization: Gap Junctions, Excitation: 574, Emission: 596
Depositing lab: Michael Davidson.
Backbone
  Vector backbone: mStrawberry
  Backbone size w/o insert (bp): 4750
  Vector type: Mammalian Expression
  Selectable markers: Neomycin (select with G418)
Growth in bacteria
  Bacterial resistance: Kanamycin, 50 μg/mL
  Growth temperature: 37°C
  Growth strain: DH5alpha
  Copy number: High Copy
Gene/Insert
  Gene/Insert name: Cx43 (alt name: NM_012567.2)
  Species: R. norvegicus (rat)
  Promoter: CMV
  Tag / fusion protein: mStrawberry
  Cloning method: Unknown
  Sequencing primers: 5′ CMV-F; 3′ SV40pA-R
Terms and licenses: Academic/Nonprofit Terms; Industry Terms: Not Available to Industry
Depositor comments: . Excitation = 574; Emission = 596
How to cite: mStrawberry-Cx43-7 was a gift from Michael Davidson (Addgene plasmid # 55937 ; http://n2t.net/addgene:55937 ; RRID:Addgene_55937)
